>Addgene plasmid #50611 | pNS3 | depositor full sequence | sequence record 75686 | pNS3 sequence 3112 bps
CTGCATTAATGAATCGGCCAACGCGCGGGGAGAGGCGGTTTGCGTATTGGGCGCTCTTCCGCTTCCTCGC
TCACTGACTCGCTGCGCTCGGTCGTTCGGCTGCGGCGAGCGGTATCAGCTCACTCAAAGGCGGTAATACG
GTTATCCACAGAATCAGGGGATAACGCAGGAAAGAACATGAATTAATTCTCATGTTTGACAGCTTATCAT
CGATTAGCTTTAATGCGGTAGTTTATCACAGTTAAATTGCTAACGCAGTCAGGCACCGTGTATGAAATCT
AACAATGCGCTCATCGTCATCCTCGGCACCGTCACCCTGGATGCTGTAGGCATAGGCTTGGTTATGCCGG
TACTGCCGGGCCTCTTGCGGGATATCGTCCATTCCGACAGCATCGCCAGTCACTATGGCGTGCTGCTAGC
GCTATATGCGTTGATGCAATTTCTATGCGCACCCGTTCTCGGAGCACTGTCCGACCGCTTTGGCCGCCGC
CCAGTCCTGCTCGCTTCGCTACTTGGAGCCACTATCGACTACGCGATCATGGCGACCACACCCGTCCTGT
GGATTCTCTACGCCGGACGCATCGTGGCCGGCATCACCGGCGCCACAGGTGCGGTTGCTGGCGCCTATAT
CGCCGACATCACCGATGGGGAAGATCGGGCTCGCCACTTCGGGCTCATGAGCGCTTGTTTCGGCGTGGGT
ATGGTGGCAGGCCCCGTGGCCGGGGGACTGTTGGGCGCCATCTCCTTACATGCACCATTCCTTGCGGCGG
CGGTGCTCAACGGCCTCAACCTACTACTGGGCTGCTTCCTAATGCAGGAGTCGCATAAGGGAGAGCGCCG
ACCCATGCCCTTGAGAGCCTTCAACCCAGTCAGCTCCTTCCGGTGGGCGCGGGGCATGACTATCGTCGCC
GCACTTATGACTGTCTTCTTTATCATGCAACTCGTAGGACAGGTGCCGGCAGCGCTCTGGGTCATTTTCG
GCGAGGACCGCTTTCGCTGGAGCGCGACGATGATCGGCCTGTCGCTTGCGGTATTCGGAATCTTGCACGC
CCTCGCTCAAGCCTTCGTCACTGGTCCCGCCACCAAACGTTTCGGCGAGAAGCAGGCCATTATCGCCGGC
ATGGCGGCCGACGCGCTGGGCTACGTCTTGCTGGCGTTCGCGACGCGAGGCTGGATGGCCTTCCCCATTA
TGATTCTTCTCGCTTCCGGCGGCATCGGGATGCCCGCGTTGCAGGCCATGCTGTCCAGGCAGGTAGATGA
CGACCATCAGGGACAGCTTCAAGGATCGCTCGCGGCTCTTACCAGCCTAACTTCGATCATTGGACCGCTG
ATCGTCACGGCGATTTATGCCGCCTCGGCGAGCACATGGAACGGGTTGGCATGGATTGTAGGCGCCGCCC
TATACCTTGTCTGCCTCCCCGCGTTGCGTCGCGGTGCATGGAGCCGGGCCACCTCGACCTGAATGGAAGC
CGGCGGCACCTCGCTAACGGATTCACCACTCCAAGAATTGGAGCCAATCAATTCTTGCGGAGAACTGTGA
ATGCGCAAACCAACCCTTGATCGGGGAAGAACAGTATGTCGAGCTATTTTTTGACTTACTGGGGATCAAG
CCTGATTGGGAGAAAATAAAATATCCCCTATAGTGAGTCGTATTACATGGTCATAGCTGTTTCCTGGCAG
CTCTGGCCCGTGTCTCAAAATCTCTGATGTTACATTGCACAAGATAAAAATATATCATCATGCCTCCTCT
AGAGGTCTCAGGACCATGGCCTGACCCCGGACCAAGTGGTGGCTATCGCCAGCAACAGCGGCGGCAAGCA
AGCGCTCGAAACGGTGCAGCGGCTGTTGCCGGTGCTGTGCCAGGGAGACCCTCGAGCCACCCATGACCAA
AATCCCTTAACGTGAGTTACGCGTCGTTCCACTGAGCGTCAGACCCCGTAGAAAAGATCAAAGGATCTTC
TTGAGATCCTTTTTTTCTGCGCGTAATCTGCTGCTTGCAAACAAAAAAACCACCGCTACCAGCGGTGGTT
TGTTTGCCGGATCAAGAGCTACCAACTCTTTTTCCGAAGGTAACTGGCTTCAGCAGAGCGCAGATACCAA
ATACTGTTCTTCTAGTGTAGCCGTAGTTAGGCCACCACTTCAAGAACTCTGTAGCACCGCCTACATACCT
CGCTCTGCTAATCCTGTTACCAGTGGCTGCTGCCAGTGGCGATAAGTCGTGTCTTACCGGGTTGGACTCA
AGACGATAGTTACCGGATAAGGCGCAGCGGTCGGGCTGAACGGGGGGTTCGTGCACACAGCCCAGCTTGG
AGCGAACGACCTACACCGAACTGAGATACCTACAGCGTGAGCTATGAGAAAGCGCCACGCTTCCCGAAGG
GAGAAAGGCGGACAGGTATCCGGTAAGCGGCAGGGTCGGAACAGGAGAGCGCACGAGGGAGCTTCCAGGG
GGAAACGCCTGGTATCTTTATAGTCCTGTCGGGTTTCGCCACCTCTGACTTGAGCGTCGATTTTTGTGAT
GCTCGTCAGGGGGGCGGAGCCTATGGAAAAACGCCAGCAACGCGGCCTTTTTACGGTTCCTGGCCTTTTG
CTGGCCTTTTGCTCACATGTTCTTTCCTGCGTTATCCCCTGATTCTGTGGATAACCGTATTACCGCCTTT
GAGTGAGCTGATACCGCTCGCCGCAGCCGAACGACCGAGCGCAGCGAGTCAGTGAGCGAGGAAGCGGAAG
AGCGCCCAATACGCAAACCGCCTCTCCCCGCGCGTTGGCCGATTCATTAATGCAGCTGGCACGACAGGTT
TCCCGACTGGAAAGCGGGCAGTGAGCGCAACGCAATTAATACGCGTACCGCTAGCCAGGAAGAGTTTGTA
GAAACGCAAAAAGGCCATCCGTCAGGATGGCCTTCTGCTTAGTTTGATGCCTGGCAGTTTATGGCGGGCG
TCCTGCCCGCCACCCTCCGGGCCGTTGCTTCACAACGTTCAAATCCGCTCCCGGCGGATTTGTCCTACTC
AGGAGAGCGTTCACCGACAAACAACAGATAAAACGAAAGGCCCAGTCTTCCGACTGAGCCTTTCGTTTTA
TTTGATGCCTGGCAGTTCCCTACTCTCGCGTT
Features (pLannotate 1.2.2; 10 found; start..end, strand, type, name):
      1..54      -  CDS            lacI (fragment): lac repressor; lacI; The lac repressor binds to the lac operator to inhibit transcription in E. coli. This inhibition can be relieved by adding lactose or isopropyl-β-D-thiogalactopyranoside (IPTG).
     56..180     -  rep_origin     RSF ori (fragment): Plasmids containing the RSF 1030 origin of replication can be propagated in E. coli cells that contain additional plasmids with compatible origins.
    196..224     +  promoter       tet promoter: E. coli promoter for tetracycline efflux protein gene
    272..1462    +  CDS            TcR: tetracycline efflux protein; tet; confers resistance to tetracycline
   1560..1634    +  CDS            KanR (fragment): aminoglycoside phosphotransferase; aphA-3; confers resistance to kanamycin
   1637..1655    -  promoter       T7 promoter: promoter for bacteriophage T7 RNA polymerase
   1961..2549    +  rep_origin     ori: high-copy-number ColE1/pMB1/pBR322/pUC origin of replication
   2732..2824    +  CDS            lacI (fragment): lac repressor; lacI; The lac repressor binds to the lac operator to inhibit transcription in E. coli. This inhibition can be relieved by adding lactose or isopropyl-β-D-thiogalactopyranoside (IPTG).
   2879..2906    -  terminator     rrnB T2 terminator: transcription terminator T2 from the E. coli rrnB gene
   3038..3081    +  terminator     rrnB T1 terminator: Escherichia coli rrnB; transcription terminator T1 from the E. coli rrnB gene
