[The description below was written by a language model from this plasmid's Addgene catalogue record and pLannotate feature annotations shown in this document.]
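Description:
pNS3 is a small bacterial cloning plasmid that serves as a repeat-module donor for the Golden Gate TALEN assembly kit. It is built on the pTC14 backbone and carries a 105 bp insert, NS3, derived from Xanthomonas TAL effector sequence. By the kit's naming convention, this corresponds to a single TAL effector repeat with the NS repeat-variable diresidue, designated for position 3 in an ordered array, although the record itself only calls it an "NS module plasmid". The insert sits between two restriction sites, the 3′ one being XhoI, and both are recorded as retained. The feature table does not annotate the repeat itself, so its exact location on the map is not given. Module plasmids of this kind are not expression vectors. They are sources of short repeat fragments that are released and ligated in a defined order to build custom DNA-binding arrays, which are then fused to a nuclease domain for genome editing.

The plasmid is maintained in E. coli at high copy from a ColE1/pUC-type origin and is selected with tetracycline through a TcR efflux gene driven by its own tet promoter. The remaining annotated elements are short remnants: lacI fragments, a partial RSF origin, a KanR fragment and a T7 promoter, plus rrnB T1 and T2 terminators. They appear to be leftovers of backbone construction rather than functional parts of the design. The depositor notes that restriction digests indicate a true size of about 2.5 kb rather than the 3.1 kb of the sequence-based map. The important features are nonetheless said to be present, and the plasmid is expected to work as reported.
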