Addgene plasmid #50611: pNS3
Purpose: NS module plasmid for Cermak, et al., 2011 TALEN kit
Depositing lab: Daniel Voytas. Depositing organization: University of Minnesota.
Backbone
  Vector backbone: pTC14
  Backbone manufacturer: n/a
  Backbone size w/o insert (bp): 3007
  Total vector size (bp): 3112
  Vector type: Unspecified
Growth in bacteria
  Bacterial resistance: Tetracycline, 10 μg/mL
  Growth temperature: 37°C
  Growth strain: DH5alpha
  Growth instructions: 10mg/L Tet
  Copy number: High Copy
Gene/Insert
  Gene/Insert name: NS3
  Species: Xanthamonas
  Insert size (bp): 105
  Cloning method: Restriction Enzyme; 5′ cloning site XbaII (not destroyed); 3′ cloning site XhoI (not destroyed)
  Sequencing primers: 5′ caagcctgattgggagaaaa
Terms and licenses: Academic/Nonprofit Terms; Industry Terms: Not Available to Industry
Depositor comments: Note: Restriction digests show that this pNS series of plasmids is actually about 2.5kb, not 3.1kb as the sequence-based map below suggests. All important features are present in the plasmid and the construct should function as reported despite this size discrepancy.
How to cite: pNS3 was a gift from Daniel Voytas (Addgene plasmid # 50611 ; http://n2t.net/addgene:50611 ; RRID:Addgene_50611)
