>Addgene plasmid #50611 | pNS3 | addgene partial sequence | sequence record 78627 | pTC14_F2 5'-caagcctgattgggagaaaa-3'
TGAGTCGTATTACATGGTCATAGCTGTTTCCTGGCAGCTCTGGCCCGTGTCTCAAAATCTCTGATGTTAC
ATTGCACAAGATAAAAATATATCATCATGCCTCCTCTAGAGGTCTCAGGACCATGGCCTGACCCCGGACC
AAGTGGTGGCTATCGCCAGCAACAGCGGCGGCAAGCAAGCGCTCGAAACGGTGCAGCGGCTGTTGCCGGT
GCTGTGCCAGGGAGACCCTCGAGCCACCCATGACCAAAATCCCTTAACGTGAGTTACGCGTCGTTCCACT
GAGCGTCAGACCCCGTAGAAAAGATCAAAGGATCTTCTTGAGATCCTTTTTTTCTGCGCGTAATCTGCTG
CTTGCAAACAAAAAAACCACCGCTACCAGCGGTGGTTTGTTTGCCGGATCAAGAGCTACCAACTCTTTTT
CCGAAGGTAACTGGCTTCAGCAGAGCGCAGATACCAAATACTGTTCTTCTAGTGTAGCCGTAGTTAGGCC
ACCACTTCAAGAACTCTGTAGCACCGCCTACATACCTCGCTCTGCTAATCCTGTTACCAGTGGCTGCTGC
CAGTGGCGATAAGTCGTGTCTTACCGGGTTGGACTCAAGACGATAGTTACCGGATAAGGCGCAGCGGTCG
GGCTGAACGGGGGGTTCGTGCACACAGCCCAGCTTGGAGCGAACGACCTACACCGAACTGAGATACCTAC
AGCGTGAGCTATGAGAAAGCGCCACGCTTCCCGAAGGGAGAAAGGCGGACAGGTATCCGGTAAGCGGCAG
GGTCGGAACAGGAGAGCGCACGAGGGAGCTTCCAGGGGGAAACGCCTGGTATCTTTATAGTCCTGTCGGG
TTTCGCCACCTCTGACTTGAGCGTCGATTTTTGTGATGCTCGTCAGGGGGGCGGAGCCTATGGAAAAACG
CCAGCAACGCGGCCTTTTTACGGTTCCTGGCCTTTTGCTGGCCTTTTGCTCACATGTTCTTTCCTGCGTT
ATCCCCTGATTCTGTGGATAACGCAGGAAAGAACATGAATTAATTCTCATGTTTGACAGCTTATCATCGA
TTAGCTTT
