>Addgene plasmid #50611 | pNS3 | addgene partial sequence | sequence record 79635 | pBR322ori-F
CACCTCTGACTTGAGCGTCGATTTTTGTGATGCTCGTCAGGGGGGCGGAGCCTATGGAAAAACGCCAGCA
ACGCGGCCTTTTTACGGTTCCTGGCCTTTTGCTGGCCTTTTGCTCACATGTTCTTTCCTGCGTTATCCCC
TGATTCTGTGGATAACGCAGGAAAGAACATGAATTAATTCTCATGTTTGACAGCTTATCATCGATTAGCT
TTAATGCGGTAGTTTATCACAGTTAAATTGCTAACGCAGTCAGGCACCGTGTATGAAATCTAACAATGCG
CTCATCGTCATCCTCGGCACCGTCACCCTGGATGCTGTAGGCATAGGCTTGGTTATGCCGGTACTGCCGG
GCCTCTTGCGGGATATCGTCCATTCCGACAGCATCGCCAGTCACTATGGCGTGCTGCTAGCGCTATATGC
GTTGATGCAATTTCTATGCGCACCCGTTCTCGGAGCACTGTCCGACCGCTTTGGCCGCCGCCCAGTCCTG
CTCGCTTCGCTACTTGGAGCCACTATCGACTACGCGATCATGGCGACCACACCCGTCCTGTGGATTCTCT
ACGCCGGACGCATCGTGGCCGGCATCACCGGCGCCACAGGTGCGGTTGCTGGCGCCTATATCGCCGACAT
CACCGATGGGGAAGATCGGGCTCGCCACTTCGGGCTCATGAGCGCTTGTTTCGGCGTGGGTATGGTGGCA
GGCCCCGTGGCCGGGGGACTGTTGGGCGCCATCTCCTTACATGCACCATTCCTTGCGGCGGCGGTGCTCA
ACGGCCTCAACCTACTACTGGGCTGCTTCCTAATGCAGGAGTCGCATAAGGGAGAGCGCCGACCCATGCC
CTTGAGAGCCTTCAACCCAGTCAGCTCCTTCCGGTGGGCGCGGGGCATGACTATCGTCGCCGCACTTATG
ACTGTCTTCTTTATCATGCAACTCGTAGGACAGGTGCCGGCAGCGCTCTGGGTCATTTTCGGCGAGGACC
GCTTTC
